Addgene plasmid #80201: non-targeting control gRNA (BRDN0001149158)
Purpose: 3rd generation lentiviral gRNA plasmid, non-targeting control gRNA
Depositing lab: John Doench & David Root. Depositing organization: Broad Institute. Publication: Optimized sgRNA design to maximize activity and minimize off-target effects of CRISPR-Cas9. Doench JG, Fusi N, Sullender M, Hegde M, Vaimberg EW, Donovan KF, Smith I, Tothova Z, Wilen C, Orchard R, Virgin HW, Listgarten J, Root DE. Nat Biotechnol. 2016 Jan 18. doi: 10.1038/nbt.3437. PubMed 26780180.
Backbone
  Vector backbone: lentiGuide-Puro
  Backbone manufacturer: Zhang Lab (Addgene plasmid # 52963)
  Vector type: Mammalian Expression, Lentiviral, CRISPR
  Selectable markers: Puromycin
Growth in bacteria
  Bacterial resistance: Ampicillin, 100 μg/mL
  Growth temperature: 37°C
  Growth strain: DH5alpha
  Copy number: High Copy
Gene/Insert
  Gene/Insert name: Non-targeting control gRNA
  gRNA/shRNA sequence: ATACGAGGCGCTTTTCTTTG
  Species: H. sapiens (human)
  Promoter: hU6
  Cloning method: Unknown
  Sequencing primers: 5′ U6-F; 3′ pS2-R
Terms and licenses: Academic/Nonprofit Terms; Industry Terms: Not Available to Industry
How to cite: non-targeting control gRNA (BRDN0001149158) was a gift from John Doench & David Root (Addgene plasmid # 80201 ; http://n2t.net/addgene:80201 ; RRID:Addgene_80201)
