[The description below was written by a language model from this plasmid's Addgene catalogue record and pLannotate feature annotations shown in this document.]
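Description:
Non-targeting control gRNA (BRDN0001149158) is a third-generation lentiviral guide RNA plasmid built on the lentiGuide-Puro backbone, an 8,323 nt construct classed as a mammalian expression, lentiviral and CRISPR vector. In bacteria it is maintained as a high-copy plasmid through a ColE1/pUC-type origin and selected with ampicillin via the β-lactamase gene. An f1 origin, an SV40 origin and lac, T7 and T3 promoter remnants are carried over from the backbone.

The viral genome is driven by an RSV promoter fused to a truncated HIV-1 5' LTR, which makes transcription in packaging cells Tat-independent. It is followed by the Ψ packaging signal with a partial gag sequence, the Rev response element for nuclear export of the full-length RNA, and a cPPT/CTS element that aids nuclear import of the reverse-transcribed genome. The ΔU3 3' LTR renders the integrated provirus self-inactivating.

Two expression units lie between the LTRs. The human U6 RNA polymerase III promoter transcribes a 20-nt spacer joined to the Streptococcus pyogenes Cas9 guide RNA scaffold. The EF-1α core promoter with its intron A drives puromycin N-acetyltransferase, followed by a WPRE to enhance transcript expression, so that transduced mammalian cells can be selected with puromycin. No Cas9 gene is annotated, so the nuclease must be supplied separately.

The spacer is designed as a non-targeting sequence, catalogued under human. The construct therefore serves as a negative control alongside gene-targeting guides in the same backbone, giving a baseline for the effects of transduction, selection and Cas9/gRNA expression in CRISPR knockout experiments or screens.
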