Features (pLannotate 1.2.2; 29 found; start..end, strand, type, name):
     14..80      +  CDS            small t antigen (fragment): SV40 (simian virus 40) small t antigen
    106..317     +  promoter       EF-1α core promoter: core promoter for human elongation factor EF-1α
    318..1256    +  intron         EF-1α intron A: intron upstream of the start codon of human EF-1α
   1278..1877    +  CDS            PuroR (fragment): puromycin N-acetyltransferase; pac from Streptomyces; confers resistance to puromycin
   1893..2481    +  misc_feature   WPRE: woodchuck hepatitis virus posttranscriptional regulatory element
   2532..2551    +  misc_feature   cPPT/CTS (fragment): central polypurine tract and central termination sequence of HIV-1
   2553..2786    +  LTR            3' LTR (ΔU3): self-inactivating 3' long terminal repeat (LTR) from HIV-1
   2864..2985    +  polyA_signal   SV40 poly(A) signal: SV40 polyadenylation signal
   3025..3160    +  rep_origin     SV40 ori: SV40 origin of replication
   3181..3199    -  promoter       T7 promoter: promoter for bacteriophage T7 RNA polymerase
   3207..3362    +  CDS            lacZα (fragment): LacZα fragment of β-galactosidase; lacZ fragment
   3367..3795    +  rep_origin     f1 ori (sequence partly withheld): f1 bacteriophage origin of replication; arrow indicates direction of (+) strand synthesis
   3848..3952    +  promoter       AmpR promoter: bla
   3953..4813    +  CDS            AmpR: β-lactamase; bla; confers resistance to ampicillin, carbenicillin, and related antibiotics
   4984..5572    +  rep_origin     ori: high-copy-number ColE1/pMB1/pBR322/pUC origin of replication
   5755..5847    +  CDS            lacI (fragment): lac repressor; lacI; The lac repressor binds to the lac operator to inhibit transcription in E. coli. This inhibition can be relieved by adding lactose or isopropyl-β-D-thiogalactopyranoside (IPTG).
   5860..5881    +  protein_bind   CAP binding site: CAP binding activates transcription in the presence of cAMP. E. coli catabolite activator protein
   5896..5926    +  promoter       lac promoter: promoter for the E. coli lac operon
   5934..5950    +  protein_bind   lac operator: The lac repressor binds to the lac operator to inhibit transcription in E. coli. This inhibition can be relieved by adding lactose or isopropyl-β-D-thiogalactopyranoside (IPTG). lac repressor encoded by lacI
   5995..6013    +  promoter       T3 promoter: promoter for bacteriophage T3 RNA polymerase
   6041..6267    +  promoter       RSV promoter: Rous sarcoma virus enhancer/promoter
   6268..6448    +  LTR            5' LTR (truncated): truncated 5' long terminal repeat (LTR) from HIV-1
   6495..6620    +  misc_feature   HIV-1 Ψ: packaging signal of human immunodeficiency virus type 1
   6604..6967    +  CDS            HIV-1 gag (fragment): gag protein from human immunodeficiency virus 1; gag
   7113..7346    +  misc_feature   RRE: The Rev response element (RRE) of HIV-1 allows for Rev-dependent mRNA export from the nucleus to the cytoplasm.
   7723..7749    +  CDS            Rev (fragment): human immunodeficiency virus 1 (HIV-1) Rev protein; rev; enhances nuclear export of unspliced and incompletely spliced viral mRNAs
   7753..7993    +  promoter       U6 promoter: RNA polymerase III promoter for human U6 snRNA
   8023..8098    +  misc_RNA       gRNA scaffold: guide RNA scaffold for the Streptococcus pyogenes CRISPR/Cas9 system
   8154..8271    +  misc_feature   cPPT/CTS: central polypurine tract and central termination sequence of HIV-1
>Addgene plasmid #80201 | non-targeting control gRNA (BRDN0001149158) | depositor full sequence | sequence record 150880 | Full Sequence
CCCGGGTGCAAAGATGGATAAAGTTTTAAACAGAGAGGAATCTTTGCAGCTAATGGACCTTCTAGGTCTT
GAAAGGAGTGGGAATTGGCTCCGGTGCCCGTCAGTGGGCAGAGCGCACATCGCCCACAGTCCCCGAGAAG
TTGGGGGGAGGGGTCGGCAATTGATCCGGTGCCTAGAGAAGGTGGCGCGGGGTAAACTGGGAAAGTGATG
TCGTGTACTGGCTCCGCCTTTTTCCCGAGGGTGGGGGAGAACCGTATATAAGTGCAGTAGTCGCCGTGAA
CGTTCTTTTTCGCAACGGGTTTGCCGCCAGAACACAGGTAAGTGCCGTGTGTGGTTCCCGCGGGCCTGGC
CTCTTTACGGGTTATGGCCCTTGCGTGCCTTGAATTACTTCCACCTGGCTGCAGTACGTGATTCTTGATC
CCGAGCTTCGGGTTGGAAGTGGGTGGGAGAGTTCGAGGCCTTGCGCTTAAGGAGCCCCTTCGCCTCGTGC
TTGAGTTGAGGCCTGGCCTGGGCGCTGGGGCCGCCGCGTGCGAATCTGGTGGCACCTTCGCGCCTGTCTC
GCTGCTTTCGATAAGTCTCTAGCCATTTAAAATTTTTGATGACCTGCTGCGACGCTTTTTTTCTGGCAAG
ATAGTCTTGTAAATGCGGGCCAAGATCTGCACACTGGTATTTCGGTTTTTGGGGCCGCGGGCGGCGACGG
GGCCCGTGCGTCCCAGCGCACATGTTCGGCGAGGCGGGGCCTGCGAGCGCGGCCACCGAGAATCGGACGG
GGGTAGTCTCAAGCTGGCCGGCCTGCTCTGGTGCCTGGCCTCGCGCCGCCGTGTATCGCCCCGCCCTGGG
CGGCAAGGCTGGCCCGGTCGGCACCAGTTGCGTGAGCGGAAAGATGGCCGCTTCCCGGCCCTGCTGCAGG
GAGCTCAAAATGGAGGACGCGGCGCTCGGGAGAGCGGGCGGGTGAGTCACCCACACAAAGGAAAAGGGCC
TTTCCGTCCTCAGCCGTCGCTTCATGTGACTCCACGGAGTACCGGGCGCCGTCCAGGCACCTCGATTAGT
TCTCGAGCTTTTGGAGTACGTCGTCTTTAGGTTGGGGGGAGGGGTTTTATGCGATGGAGTTTCCCCACAC
TGAGTGGGTGGAGACTGAAGTTAGGCCAGCTTGGCACTTGATGTAATTCTCCTTGGAATTTGCCCTTTTT
GAGTTTGGATCTTGGTTCATTCTCAAGCCTCAGACAGTGGTTCAAAGTTTTTTTCTTCCATTTCAGGTGT
CGTGACGTACGGCCACCATGACCGAGTACAAGCCCACGGTGCGCCTCGCCACCCGCGACGACGTCCCCAG
GGCCGTACGCACCCTCGCCGCCGCGTTCGCCGACTACCCCGCCACGCGCCACACCGTCGATCCGGACCGC
CACATCGAGCGGGTCACCGAGCTGCAAGAACTCTTCCTCACGCGCGTCGGGCTCGACATCGGCAAGGTGT
GGGTCGCGGACGACGGCGCCGCCGTGGCGGTCTGGACCACGCCGGAGAGCGTCGAAGCGGGGGCGGTGTT
CGCCGAGATCGGCCCGCGCATGGCCGAGTTGAGCGGTTCCCGGCTGGCCGCGCAGCAACAGATGGAAGGC
CTCCTGGCGCCGCACCGGCCCAAGGAGCCCGCGTGGTTCCTGGCCACCGTCGGAGTCTCGCCCGACCACC
AGGGCAAGGGTCTGGGCAGCGCCGTCGTGCTCCCCGGAGTGGAGGCGGCCGAGCGCGCCGGGGTGCCCGC
CTTCCTGGAGACCTCCGCGCCCCGCAACCTCCCCTTCTACGAGCGGCTCGGCTTCACCGTCACCGCCGAC
GTCGAGGTGCCCGAAGGACCGCGCACCTGGTGCATGACCCGCAAGCCCGGTGCCTGAACGCGTTAAGTCG
ACAATCAACCTCTGGATTACAAAATTTGTGAAAGATTGACTGGTATTCTTAACTATGTTGCTCCTTTTAC
GCTATGTGGATACGCTGCTTTAATGCCTTTGTATCATGCTATTGCTTCCCGTATGGCTTTCATTTTCTCC
TCCTTGTATAAATCCTGGTTGCTGTCTCTTTATGAGGAGTTGTGGCCCGTTGTCAGGCAACGTGGCGTGG
TGTGCACTGTGTTTGCTGACGCAACCCCCACTGGTTGGGGCATTGCCACCACCTGTCAGCTCCTTTCCGG
GACTTTCGCTTTCCCCCTCCCTATTGCCACGGCGGAACTCATCGCCGCCTGCCTTGCCCGCTGCTGGACA
GGGGCTCGGCTGTTGGGCACTGACAATTCCGTGGTGTTGTCGGGGAAATCATCGTCCTTTCCTTGGCTGC
TCGCCTGTGTTGCCACCTGGATTCTGCGCGGGACGTCCTTCTGCTACGTCCCTTCGGCCCTCAATCCAGC
GGACCTTCCTTCCCGCGGCCTGCTGCCGGCTCTGCGGCCTCTTCCGCGTCTTCGCCTTCGCCCTCAGACG
AGTCGGATCTCCCTTTGGGCCGCCTCCCCGCGTCGACTTTAAGACCAATGACTTACAAGGCAGCTGTAGA
TCTTAGCCACTTTTTAAAAGAAAAGGGGGGACTGGAAGGGCTAATTCACTCCCAACGAAGACAAGATCTG
CTTTTTGCTTGTACTGGGTCTCTCTGGTTAGACCAGATCTGAGCCTGGGAGCTCTCTGGCTAACTAGGGA
ACCCACTGCTTAAGCCTCAATAAAGCTTGCCTTGAGTGCTTCAAGTAGTGTGTGCCCGTCTGTTGTGTGA
CTCTGGTAACTAGAGATCCCTCAGACCCTTTTAGTCAGTGTGGAAAATCTCTAGCAGTACGTATAGTAGT
TCATGTCATCTTATTATTCAGTATTTATAACTTGCAAAGAAATGAATATCAGAGAGTGAGAGGAACTTGT
TTATTGCAGCTTATAATGGTTACAAATAAAGCAATAGCATCACAAATTTCACAAATAAAGCATTTTTTTC
ACTGCATTCTAGTTGTGGTTTGTCCAAACTCATCAATGTATCTTATCATGTCTGGCTCTAGCTATCCCGC
CCCTAACTCCGCCCATCCCGCCCCTAACTCCGCCCAGTTCCGCCCATTCTCCGCCCCATGGCTGACTAAT
TTTTTTTATTTATGCAGAGGCCGAGGCCGCCTCGGCCTCTGAGCTATTCCAGAAGTAGTGAGGAGGCTTT
TTTGGAGGCCTAGGGACGTACCCAATTCGCCCTATAGTGAGTCGTATTACGCGCGCTCACTGGCCGTCGT
TTTACAACGTCGTGACTGGGAAAACCCTGGCGTTACCCAACTTAATCGCCTTGCAGCACATCCCCCTTTC
GCCAGCTGGCGTAATAGCGAAGAGGCCCGCACCGATCGCCCTTCCCAACAGTTGCGCAGCCTGAATGGCG
AATGGG
[124 nt withheld, positions 3367-3490]
C
[91 nt withheld, positions 3492-3582]
A
[49 nt withheld, positions 3584-3632]
CCTTTGACGTTGGAGTCCACGTTCTTT
[37 nt withheld, positions 3660-3696]
ACCCTATCTCGGTCTATTCTTTTGATTTATAAGGGATTTTGCCGATTTCGGCCTATTGGTTAAAAAATGA
GCTGATTTAACAAAAATTTAACGCGAATTTTAACAAAATATTAACGCTTACAATTTAGGTGGCACTTTTC
GGGGAAATGTGCGCGGAACCCCTATTTGTTTATTTTTCTAAATACATTCAAATATGTATCCGCTCATGAG
ACAATAACCCTGATAAATGCTTCAATAATATTGAAAAAGGAAGAGTATGAGTATTCAACATTTCCGTGTC
GCCCTTATTCCCTTTTTTGCGGCATTTTGCCTTCCTGTTTTTGCTCACCCAGAAACGCTGGTGAAAGTAA
AAGATGCTGAAGATCAGTTGGGTGCACGAGTGGGTTACATCGAACTGGATCTCAACAGCGGTAAGATCCT
TGAGAGTTTTCGCCCCGAAGAACGTTTTCCAATGATGAGCACTTTTAAAGTTCTGCTATGTGGCGCGGTA
TTATCCCGTATTGACGCCGGGCAAGAGCAACTCGGTCGCCGCATACACTATTCTCAGAATGACTTGGTTG
AGTACTCACCAGTCACAGAAAAGCATCTTACGGATGGCATGACAGTAAGAGAATTATGCAGTGCTGCCAT
AACCATGAGTGATAACACTGCGGCCAACTTACTTCTGACAACGATCGGAGGACCGAAGGAGCTAACCGCT
TTTTTGCACAACATGGGGGATCATGTAACTCGCCTTGATCGTTGGGAACCGGAGCTGAATGAAGCCATAC
CAAACGACGAGCGTGACACCACGATGCCTGTAGCAATGGCAACAACGTTGCGCAAACTATTAACTGGCGA
ACTACTTACTCTAGCTTCCCGGCAACAATTAATAGACTGGATGGAGGCGGATAAAGTTGCAGGACCACTT
CTGCGCTCGGCCCTTCCGGCTGGCTGGTTTATTGCTGATAAATCTGGAGCCGGTGAGCGTGGGTCTCGCG
GTATCATTGCAGCACTGGGGCCAGATGGTAAGCCCTCCCGTATCGTAGTTATCTACACGACGGGGAGTCA
GGCAACTATGGATGAACGAAATAGACAGATCGCTGAGATAGGTGCCTCACTGATTAAGCATTGGTAACTG
TCAGACCAAGTTTACTCATATATACTTTAGATTGATTTAAAACTTCATTTTTAATTTAAAAGGATCTAGG
TGAAGATCCTTTTTGATAATCTCATGACCAAAATCCCTTAACGTGAGTTTTCGTTCCACTGAGCGTCAGA
CCCCGTAGAAAAGATCAAAGGATCTTCTTGAGATCCTTTTTTTCTGCGCGTAATCTGCTGCTTGCAAACA
AAAAAACCACCGCTACCAGCGGTGGTTTGTTTGCCGGATCAAGAGCTACCAACTCTTTTTCCGAAGGTAA
CTGGCTTCAGCAGAGCGCAGATACCAAATACTGTTCTTCTAGTGTAGCCGTAGTTAGGCCACCACTTCAA
GAACTCTGTAGCACCGCCTACATACCTCGCTCTGCTAATCCTGTTACCAGTGGCTGCTGCCAGTGGCGAT
AAGTCGTGTCTTACCGGGTTGGACTCAAGACGATAGTTACCGGATAAGGCGCAGCGGTCGGGCTGAACGG
GGGGTTCGTGCACACAGCCCAGCTTGGAGCGAACGACCTACACCGAACTGAGATACCTACAGCGTGAGCT
ATGAGAAAGCGCCACGCTTCCCGAAGGGAGAAAGGCGGACAGGTATCCGGTAAGCGGCAGGGTCGGAACA
GGAGAGCGCACGAGGGAGCTTCCAGGGGGAAACGCCTGGTATCTTTATAGTCCTGTCGGGTTTCGCCACC
TCTGACTTGAGCGTCGATTTTTGTGATGCTCGTCAGGGGGGCGGAGCCTATGGAAAAACGCCAGCAACGC
GGCCTTTTTACGGTTCCTGGCCTTTTGCTGGCCTTTTGCTCACATGTTCTTTCCTGCGTTATCCCCTGAT
TCTGTGGATAACCGTATTACCGCCTTTGAGTGAGCTGATACCGCTCGCCGCAGCCGAACGACCGAGCGCA
GCGAGTCAGTGAGCGAGGAAGCGGAAGAGCGCCCAATACGCAAACCGCCTCTCCCCGCGCGTTGGCCGAT
TCATTAATGCAGCTGGCACGACAGGTTTCCCGACTGGAAAGCGGGCAGTGAGCGCAACGCAATTAATGTG
AGTTAGCTCACTCATTAGGCACCCCAGGCTTTACACTTTATGCTTCCGGCTCGTATGTTGTGTGGAATTG
TGAGCGGATAACAATTTCACACAGGAAACAGCTATGACCATGATTACGCCAAGCGCGCAATTAACCCTCA
CTAAAGGGAACAAAAGCTGGAGCTGCAAGCTTAATGTAGTCTTATGCAATACTCTTGTAGTCTTGCAACA
TGGTAACGATGAGTTAGCAACATGCCTTACAAGGAGAGAAAAAGCACCGTGCATGCCGATTGGTGGAAGT
AAGGTGGTACGATCGTGCCTTATTAGGAAGGCAACAGACGGGTCTGACATGGATTGGACGAACCACTGAA
TTGCCGCATTGCAGAGATATTGTATTTAAGTGCCTAGCTCGATACATAAACGGGTCTCTCTGGTTAGACC
AGATCTGAGCCTGGGAGCTCTCTGGCTAACTAGGGAACCCACTGCTTAAGCCTCAATAAAGCTTGCCTTG
AGTGCTTCAAGTAGTGTGTGCCCGTCTGTTGTGTGACTCTGGTAACTAGAGATCCCTCAGACCCTTTTAG
TCAGTGTGGAAAATCTCTAGCAGTGGCGCCCGAACAGGGACTTGAAAGCGAAAGGGAAACCAGAGGAGCT
CTCTCGACGCAGGACTCGGCTTGCTGAAGCGCGCACGGCAAGAGGCGAGGGGCGGCGACTGGTGAGTACG
CCAAAAATTTTGACTAGCGGAGGCTAGAAGGAGAGAGATGGGTGCGAGAGCGTCAGTATTAAGCGGGGGA
GAATTAGATCGCGATGGGAAAAAATTCGGTTAAGGCCAGGGGGAAAGAAAAAATATAAATTAAAACATAT
AGTATGGGCAAGCAGGGAGCTAGAACGATTCGCAGTTAATCCTGGCCTGTTAGAAACATCAGAAGGCTGT
AGACAAATACTGGGACAGCTACAACCATCCCTTCAGACAGGATCAGAAGAACTTAGATCATTATATAATA
CAGTAGCAACCCTCTATTGTGTGCATCAAAGGATAGAGATAAAAGACACCAAGGAAGCTTTAGACAAGAT
AGAGGAAGAGCAAAACAAAAGTAAGACCACCGCACAGCAAGCGGCCGCTGATCTTCAGACCTGGAGGAGG
AGATATGAGGGACAATTGGAGAAGTGAATTATATAAATATAAAGTAGTAAAAATTGAACCATTAGGAGTA
GCACCCACCAAGGCAAAGAGAAGAGTGGTGCAGAGAGAAAAAAGAGCAGTGGGAATAGGAGCTTTGTTCC
TTGGGTTCTTGGGAGCAGCAGGAAGCACTATGGGCGCAGCGTCAATGACGCTGACGGTACAGGCCAGACA
ATTATTGTCTGGTATAGTGCAGCAGCAGAACAATTTGCTGAGGGCTATTGAGGCGCAACAGCATCTGTTG
CAACTCACAGTCTGGGGCATCAAGCAGCTCCAGGCAAGAATCCTGGCTGTGGAAAGATACCTAAAGGATC
AACAGCTCCTGGGGATTTGGGGTTGCTCTGGAAAACTCATTTGCACCACTGCTGTGCCTTGGAATGCTAG
TTGGAGTAATAAATCTCTGGAACAGATTTGGAATCACACGACCTGGATGGAGTGGGACAGAGAAATTAAC
AATTACACAAGCTTAATACACTCCTTAATTGAAGAATCGCAAAACCAGCAAGAAAAGAATGAACAAGAAT
TATTGGAATTAGATAAATGGGCAAGTTTGTGGAATTGGTTTAACATAACAAATTGGCTGTGGTATATAAA
ATTATTCATAATGATAGTAGGAGGCTTGGTAGGTTTAAGAATAGTTTTTGCTGTACTTTCTATAGTGAAT
AGAGTTAGGCAGGGATATTCACCATTATCGTTTCAGACCCACCTCCCAACCCCGAGGGGACCCAGAGAGG
GCCTATTTCCCATGATTCCTTCATATTTGCATATACGATACAAGGCTGTTAGAGAGATAATTAGAATTAA
TTTGACTGTAAACACAAAGATATTAGTACAAAATACGTGACGTAGAAAGTAATAATTTCTTGGGTAGTTT
GCAGTTTTAAAATTATGTTTTAAAATGGACTATCATATGCTTACCGTAACTTGAAAGTATTTCGATTTCT
TGGCTTTATATATCTTGTGGAAAGGACGAAACACCGATACGAGGCGCTTTTCTTTGGTTTTAGAGCTAGA
AATAGCAAGTTAAAATAAGGCTAGTCCGTTATCAACTTGAAAAAGTGGCACCGAGTCGGTGCTTTTTTAA
GCTTGGCGTAACTAGATCTTGAGACAAATGGCAGTATTCATCCACAATTTTAAAAGAAAAGGGGGGATTG
GGGGGTACAGTGCAGGGGAAAGAATAGTAGACATAATAGCAACAGACATACAAACTAAAGAATTACAAAA
ACAAATTACAAAAATTCAAAATTTTCGGGTTTATTACAGGGACAGCAGAGATCCACTTTGGCGCCGGCTC
GAGGGGG
