>Addgene plasmid #80201 | non-targeting control gRNA (BRDN0001149158) | depositor partial sequence | sequence record 150881 | Target Sequence
ATACGAGGCGCTTTTCTTTG
