>Addgene plasmid #80201 | non-targeting control gRNA (BRDN0001149158) | addgene partial sequence | sequence record 189108 | hU6-F
ACGTAGAAAGTAATAATTTCTTGGGTAGTTTGCAGTTTTAAAATTATGTTTTAAAATGGACTATCATATG
CTTACCGTAACTTGAAAGTATTTCGATTTCTTGGCTTTATATATCTTGTGGAAAGGACGAAACACCGATA
CGAGGCGCTTTTCTTTGGTTTTAGAGCTAGAAATAGCAAGTTAAAATAAGGCTAGTCCGTTATCAACTTG
AAAAAGTGGCACCGAGTCGGTGCTTTTTTAAGCTTGGCGTAACTAGATCTTGAGACAAATGGCAGTATTC
ATCCACAATTTTAAAAGAAAAGGGGGGATTGGGGGGTACAGTGCAGGGGAAAGAATAGTAGACATAATAG
CAACAGACATACAAACTAAAGAATTACAAAAACAAATTACAAAAATTCAAAATTTTCGGGTTTATTACAG
GGACAGCAGAGATCCACTTTGGCGCCGGCTCGAGGGGGCCCGGGTGCAAAGATGGATAAAGTTTTAAACA
GAGAGGAATCTTTGCAGCTAATGGACCTTCTAGGTCTTGAAAGGAGTGGGAATTGGCTCCGGTGCCCGTC
AGTGGGCAGA
